>Addgene plasmid #122759 | pAC10036_pLX-LZB_NpuDnaE(C)-mScarlet(insCys;49-232)-IRES-GFP | depositor full sequence | sequence record 234261 | pAC10036_pLX-LZB_NpuDnaE(C)-mScarlet(insCys;49-232)-IRES-GFP sequence 9438 bps
CCCGGGGTTATTAATAGTAATCAATTACGGGGTCATTAGTTCATAGCCCATATATGGAGTTCCGCGTTAC
ATAACTTACGGTAAATGGCCCGCCTGGCTGACCGCCCAACGACCCCCGCCCATTGACGTCAATAATGACG
TATGTTCCCATAGTAACGCCAATAGGGACTTTCCATTGACGTCAATGGGTGGAGTATTTACGGTAAACTG
CCCACTTGGCAGTACATCAAGTGTATCATATGCCAAGTACGCCCCCTATTGACGTCAATGACGGTAAATG
GCCCGCCTGGCATTATGCCCAGTACATGACCTTATGGGACTTTCCTACTTGGCAGTACATCTACGTATTA
GTCATCGCTATTACCATGGTGATGCGGTTTTGGCAGTACATCAATGGGCGTGGATAGCGGTTTGACTCAC
GGGGATTTCCAAGTCTCCACCCCATTGACGTCAATGGGAGTTTGTTTTGGCACCAAAATCAACGGGACTT
TCCAAAATGTCGTAACAACTCCGCCCCATTGACGCAAATGGGCGGTAGGCGTGTACGGTGGGAGGTCTAT
ATAAGCAGAGCTCTCTGGCTAACTGTCGGGATCAACAAGTTTGTACAAAAAAGCAGGCTCCGAATTCACC
GGTGCCGCCACCATGGCTCAACTGAAGAAGAAACTCCAGGCCAATAAGAAAGAACTGGCACAGCTGAAGT
GGAAGCTGCAGGCACTGAAAAAGAAGCTGGCACAGGGCGGAGGAGGCTCAGGCAGTATGATTAAGATCGC
TACGCGGAAGTACCTGGGGAAACAGAACGTCTACGACATAGGTGTGGAGCGCGATCACAACTTTGCTCTG
AAAAATGGATTTATCGCCAGCAACTGCGTGACCAAGGGTGGCCCCCTGCCCTTCTCCTGGGACATCCTGT
CCCCTCAGTTCATGTACGGCTCCAGGGCCTTCACCAAGCACCCCGCCGACATCCCCGACTACTATAAGCA
GTCCTTCCCCGAGGGCTTCAAGTGGGAGCGCGTGATGAACTTCGAGGACGGCGGCGCCGTGACCGTGACC
CAGGACACCTCCCTGGAGGACGGCACCCTGATCTACAAGGTGAAGCTCCGCGGCACCAACTTCCCTCCTG
ACGGCCCCGTAATGCAGAAGAAGACAATGGGCTGGGAAGCGTCCACCGAGCGGTTGTACCCCGAGGACGG
CGTGCTGAAGGGCGACATTAAGATGGCCCTGCGCCTGAAGGACGGCGGCCGCTACCTGGCGGACTTCAAG
ACCACCTACAAGGCCAAGAAGCCCGTGCAGATGCCCGGCGCCTACAACGTCGACCGCAAGTTGGACATCA
CCTCCCACAACGAGGACTACACCGTGGTGGAACAGTACGAACGCTCCGAGGGCCGCCACTCCACCGGCGG
CATGGACGAGCTGTACAAGTGATTAATTAAGAATTCGACCCAGCTTTCTTGTACAAAGTGGTTGGTAAGC
CTATCCCTAACCCTCTCCTCGGTCTCGATTCTACGTAGTAATGAGCTAGCAGTCTCGAGGTTAACGAATT
CCGCCCCCCCCCTAACGTTACTGGCCGAAGCCGCTTGGAATAAGGCCGGTGTGCGCTTGTCTATATGTTA
TTTTCCACCATATTGCCGTCTTTTGGCAATGTGAGGGCCCGGAAACCTGGCCCTGTCTTCTTGACGAGCA
TTCCTAGGGGTCTTTCCCCTCTCGCCAAAGGAATGCAAGGTCTGTTGAATGTCGTGAAGGAAGCAGTTCC
TCTGGAAGCTTCTTGAAGACAAACAACGTCTGTAGCGACCCTTTGCAGGCAGCGGAACCCCCCACCTGGC
GACAGGTGCCCCTGCGGCCAAAAGCCACGTGTATAAGATACACCTGCAAAGGCGGCACAACCCCAGTGCC
ACGTTGTGAGTTGGATAGTTGTGGAAAGAGTCAAATGGCTCTCCTCAAGCGTATTCAACAAGGGGCTGAA
GGATGCCCAGAAGGTACCCCATTGTATGGGATCTGATCTGGGGCCTCGGTGCACATGCTTTACATGTGTT
TAGTCGAGGTTAAAAAAACGTCTAGGCCCCCCGAACCACGGGGACGTGGTTTTCCTTTGAAAAACACGAT
AATACCATGGTGAGCAAGGGCGAGGAGCTGTTCACCGGGGTGGTGCCCATCCTGGTCGAGCTGGACGGCG
ACGTAAACGGCCACAAGTTCAGCGTGTCCGGCGAGGGCGAGGGCGATGCCACCTACGGCAAGCTGACCCT
GAAGTTCATCTGCACCACCGGCAAGCTGCCCGTGCCCTGGCCCACCCTCGTGACCACCCTGACCTACGGC
GTGCAGTGCTTCAGCCGCTACCCCGACCACATGAAGCAGCACGACTTCTTCAAGTCCGCCATGCCCGAAG
GCTACGTCCAGGAGCGCACCATCTTCTTCAAGGACGACGGCAACTACAAGACCCGCGCCGAGGTGAAGTT
CGAGGGCGACACCCTGGTGAACCGCATCGAGCTGAAGGGCATCGACTTCAAGGAGGACGGCAACATCCTG
GGGCACAAGCTGGAGTACAACTACAACAGCCACAACGTCTATATCATGGCCGACAAGCAGAAGAACGGCA
TCAAGGTGAACTTCAAGATCCGCCACAACATCGAGGACGGCAGCGTGCAGCTCGCCGACCACTACCAGCA
GAACACCCCCATCGGCGACGGCCCCGTGCTGCTGCCCGACAACCACTACCTGAGCACCCAGTCCGCCCTG
AGCAAAGACCCCAACGAGAAGCGCGATCACATGGTCCTGCTGGAGTTCGTGACCGCCGCCGGGATCACTC
TCGGCATGGACGAGCTGTACAAGTAACACCGGTGGCGCGTTAAGTCGACAATCAACCTCTGGATTACAAA
ATTTGTGAAAGATTGACTGGTATTCTTAACTATGTTGCTCCTTTTACGCTATGTGGATACGCTGCTTTAA
TGCCTTTGTATCATGCTATTGCTTCCCGTATGGCTTTCATTTTCTCCTCCTTGTATAAATCCTGGTTGCT
GTCTCTTTATGAGGAGTTGTGGCCCGTTGTCAGGCAACGTGGCGTGGTGTGCACTGTGTTTGCTGACGCA
ACCCCCACTGGTTGGGGCATTGCCACCACCTGTCAGCTCCTTTCCGGGACTTTCGCTTTCCCCCTCCCTA
TTGCCACGGCGGAACTCATCGCCGCCTGCCTTGCCCGCTGCTGGACAGGGGCTCGGCTGTTGGGCACTGA
CAATTCCGTGGTGTTGTCGGGGAAATCATCGTCCTTTCCTTGGCTGCTCGCCTGTGTTGCCACCTGGATT
CTGCGCGGGACGTCCTTCTGCTACGTCCCTTCGGCCCTCAATCCAGCGGACCTTCCTTCCCGCGGCCTGC
TGCCGGCTCTGCGGCCTCTTCCGCGTCTTCGCCTTCGCCCTCAGACGAGTCGGATCTCCCTTTGGGCCGC
CTCCCCGCGTCGACTTTAAGACCAATGACTTACAAGGCAGCTGTAGATCTTAGCCACTTTTTAAAAGAAA
AGGGGGGACTGGAAGGGCTAATTCACTCCCAACGAAGACAAGATCTGCTTTTTGCTTGTACTGGGTCTCT
CTGGTTAGACCAGATCTGAGCCTGGGAGCTCTCTGGCTAACTAGGGAACCCACTGCTTAAGCCTCAATAA
AGCTTGCCTTGAGTGCTTCAAGTAGTGTGTGCCCGTCTGTTGTGTGACTCTGGTAACTAGAGATCCCTCA
GACCCTTTTAGTCAGTGTGGAAAATCTCTAGCAGTACGTATAGTAGTTCATGTCATCTTATTATTCAGTA
TTTATAACTTGCAAAGAAATGAATATCAGAGAGTGAGAGGAACTTGTTTATTGCAGCTTATAATGGTTAC
AAATAAAGCAATAGCATCACAAATTTCACAAATAAAGCATTTTTTTCACTGCATTCTAGTTGTGGTTTGT
CCAAACTCATCAATGTATCTTATCATGTCTGGCTCTAGCTATCCCGCCCCTAACTCCGCCCATCCCGCCC
CTAACTCCGCCCAGTTCCGCCCATTCTCCGCCCCATGGCTGACTAATTTTTTTTATTTATGCAGAGGCCG
AGGCCGCCTCGGCCTCTGAGCTATTCCAGAAGTAGTGAGGAGGCTTTTTTGGAGGCCTAGGGACGTACCC
AATTCGCCCTATAGTGAGTCGTATTACGCGCGCTCACTGGCCGTCGTTTTACAACGTCGTGACTGGGAAA
ACCCTGGCGTTACCCAACTTAATCGCCTTGCAGCACATCCCCCTTTCGCCAGCTGGCGTAATAGCGAAGA
GGCCCGCACCGATCGCCCTTCCCAACAGTTGCGCAGCCTGAATGGCGAATGGG
[124 nt withheld, positions 4324-4447]
C
[91 nt withheld, positions 4449-4539]
A
[49 nt withheld, positions 4541-4589]
CCTTTGACGTTGGAGTCCACGTTCTTT
[37 nt withheld, positions 4617-4653]
ACCCTATCTCGGTCTATTCTTTTGATTTATAAGGGATTTTGCCGATTTCGGCCTATTGGTTAAAAAATGA
GCTGATTTAACAAAAATTTAACGCGAATTTTAACAAAATATTAACGCTTACAATTTAGGTGGCACTTTTC
GGGGAAATGTGCGCGGAACCCCTATTTGTTTATTTTTCTAAATACATTCAAATATGTATCCGCTCATGAG
ACAATAACCCTGATAAATGCTTCAATAATATTGAAAAAGGAAGAGTATGAGTATTCAACATTTCCGTGTC
GCCCTTATTCCCTTTTTTGCGGCATTTTGCCTTCCTGTTTTTGCTCACCCAGAAACGCTGGTGAAAGTAA
AAGATGCTGAAGATCAGTTGGGTGCACGAGTGGGTTACATCGAACTGGATCTCAACAGCGGTAAGATCCT
TGAGAGTTTTCGCCCCGAAGAACGTTTTCCAATGATGAGCACTTTTAAAGTTCTGCTATGTGGCGCGGTA
TTATCCCGTATTGACGCCGGGCAAGAGCAACTCGGTCGCCGCATACACTATTCTCAGAATGACTTGGTTG
AGTACTCACCAGTCACAGAAAAGCATCTTACGGATGGCATGACAGTAAGAGAATTATGCAGTGCTGCCAT
AACCATGAGTGATAACACTGCGGCCAACTTACTTCTGACAACGATCGGAGGACCGAAGGAGCTAACCGCT
TTTTTGCACAACATGGGGGATCATGTAACTCGCCTTGATCGTTGGGAACCGGAGCTGAATGAAGCCATAC
CAAACGACGAGCGTGACACCACGATGCCTGTAGCAATGGCAACAACGTTGCGCAAACTATTAACTGGCGA
ACTACTTACTCTAGCTTCCCGGCAACAATTAATAGACTGGATGGAGGCGGATAAAGTTGCAGGACCACTT
CTGCGCTCGGCCCTTCCGGCTGGCTGGTTTATTGCTGATAAATCTGGAGCCGGTGAGCGTGGGTCTCGCG
GTATCATTGCAGCACTGGGGCCAGATGGTAAGCCCTCCCGTATCGTAGTTATCTACACGACGGGGAGTCA
GGCAACTATGGATGAACGAAATAGACAGATCGCTGAGATAGGTGCCTCACTGATTAAGCATTGGTAACTG
TCAGACCAAGTTTACTCATATATACTTTAGATTGATTTAAAACTTCATTTTTAATTTAAAAGGATCTAGG
TGAAGATCCTTTTTGATAATCTCATGACCAAAATCCCTTAACGTGAGTTTTCGTTCCACTGAGCGTCAGA
CCCCGTAGAAAAGATCAAAGGATCTTCTTGAGATCCTTTTTTTCTGCGCGTAATCTGCTGCTTGCAAACA
AAAAAACCACCGCTACCAGCGGTGGTTTGTTTGCCGGATCAAGAGCTACCAACTCTTTTTCCGAAGGTAA
CTGGCTTCAGCAGAGCGCAGATACCAAATACTGTTCTTCTAGTGTAGCCGTAGTTAGGCCACCACTTCAA
GAACTCTGTAGCACCGCCTACATACCTCGCTCTGCTAATCCTGTTACCAGTGGCTGCTGCCAGTGGCGAT
AAGTCGTGTCTTACCGGGTTGGACTCAAGACGATAGTTACCGGATAAGGCGCAGCGGTCGGGCTGAACGG
GGGGTTCGTGCACACAGCCCAGCTTGGAGCGAACGACCTACACCGAACTGAGATACCTACAGCGTGAGCT
ATGAGAAAGCGCCACGCTTCCCGAAGGGAGAAAGGCGGACAGGTATCCGGTAAGCGGCAGGGTCGGAACA
GGAGAGCGCACGAGGGAGCTTCCAGGGGGAAACGCCTGGTATCTTTATAGTCCTGTCGGGTTTCGCCACC
TCTGACTTGAGCGTCGATTTTTGTGATGCTCGTCAGGGGGGCGGAGCCTATGGAAAAACGCCAGCAACGC
GGCCTTTTTACGGTTCCTGGCCTTTTGCTGGCCTTTTGCTCACATGTTCTTTCCTGCGTTATCCCCTGAT
TCTGTGGATAACCGTATTACCGCCTTTGAGTGAGCTGATACCGCTCGCCGCAGCCGAACGACCGAGCGCA
GCGAGTCAGTGAGCGAGGAAGCGGAAGAGCGCCCAATACGCAAACCGCCTCTCCCCGCGCGTTGGCCGAT
TCATTAATGCAGCTGGCACGACAGGTTTCCCGACTGGAAAGCGGGCAGTGAGCGCAACGCAATTAATGTG
AGTTAGCTCACTCATTAGGCACCCCAGGCTTTACACTTTATGCTTCCGGCTCGTATGTTGTGTGGAATTG
TGAGCGGATAACAATTTCACACAGGAAACAGCTATGACCATGATTACGCCAAGCGCGCAATTAACCCTCA
CTAAAGGGAACAAAAGCTGGAGCTGCAAGCTTAATGTAGTCTTATGCAATACTCTTGTAGTCTTGCAACA
TGGTAACGATGAGTTAGCAACATGCCTTACAAGGAGAGAAAAAGCACCGTGCATGCCGATTGGTGGAAGT
AAGGTGGTACGATCGTGCCTTATTAGGAAGGCAACAGACGGGTCTGACATGGATTGGACGAACCACTGAA
TTGCCGCATTGCAGAGATATTGTATTTAAGTGCCTAGCTCGATACATAAACGGGTCTCTCTGGTTAGACC
AGATCTGAGCCTGGGAGCTCTCTGGCTAACTAGGGAACCCACTGCTTAAGCCTCAATAAAGCTTGCCTTG
AGTGCTTCAAGTAGTGTGTGCCCGTCTGTTGTGTGACTCTGGTAACTAGAGATCCCTCAGACCCTTTTAG
TCAGTGTGGAAAATCTCTAGCAGTGGCGCCCGAACAGGGACTTGAAAGCGAAAGGGAAACCAGAGGAGCT
CTCTCGACGCAGGACTCGGCTTGCTGAAGCGCGCACGGCAAGAGGCGAGGGGCGGCGACTGGTGAGTACG
CCAAAAATTTTGACTAGCGGAGGCTAGAAGGAGAGAGATGGGTGCGAGAGCGTCAGTATTAAGCGGGGGA
GAATTAGATCGCGATGGGAAAAAATTCGGTTAAGGCCAGGGGGAAAGAAAAAATATAAATTAAAACATAT
AGTATGGGCAAGCAGGGAGCTAGAACGATTCGCAGTTAATCCTGGCCTGTTAGAAACATCAGAAGGCTGT
AGACAAATACTGGGACAGCTACAACCATCCCTTCAGACAGGATCAGAAGAACTTAGATCATTATATAATA
CAGTAGCAACCCTCTATTGTGTGCATCAAAGGATAGAGATAAAAGACACCAAGGAAGCTTTAGACAAGAT
AGAGGAAGAGCAAAACAAAAGTAAGACCACCGCACAGCAAGCGGCCGCTGATCTTCAGACCTGGAGGAGG
AGATATGAGGGACAATTGGAGAAGTGAATTATATAAATATAAAGTAGTAAAAATTGAACCATTAGGAGTA
GCACCCACCAAGGCAAAGAGAAGAGTGGTGCAGAGAGAAAAAAGAGCAGTGGGAATAGGAGCTTTGTTCC
TTGGGTTCTTGGGAGCAGCAGGAAGCACTATGGGCGCAGCGTCAATGACGCTGACGGTACAGGCCAGACA
ATTATTGTCTGGTATAGTGCAGCAGCAGAACAATTTGCTGAGGGCTATTGAGGCGCAACAGCATCTGTTG
CAACTCACAGTCTGGGGCATCAAGCAGCTCCAGGCAAGAATCCTGGCTGTGGAAAGATACCTAAAGGATC
AACAGCTCCTGGGGATTTGGGGTTGCTCTGGAAAACTCATTTGCACCACTGCTGTGCCTTGGAATGCTAG
TTGGAGTAATAAATCTCTGGAACAGATTTGGAATCACACGACCTGGATGGAGTGGGACAGAGAAATTAAC
AATTACACAAGCTTAATACACTCCTTAATTGAAGAATCGCAAAACCAGCAAGAAAAGAATGAACAAGAAT
TATTGGAATTAGATAAATGGGCAAGTTTGTGGAATTGGTTTAACATAACAAATTGGCTGTGGTATATAAA
ATTATTCATAATGATAGTAGGAGGCTTGGTAGGTTTAAGAATAGTTTTTGCTGTACTTTCTATAGTGAAT
AGAGTTAGGCAGGGATATTCACCATTATCGTTTCAGACCCACCTCCCAACCCCGAGGGGACCCTTGCGCC
TTTTCCAAGGCAGCCCTGGGTTTGCGCAGGGACGCGGCTGCTCTGGGCGTGGTTCCGGGAAACGCAGCGG
CGCCGACCCTGGGTCTCGCACATTCTTCACGTCCGTTCGCAGCGTCACCCGGATCTTCGCCGCTACCCTT
GTGGGCCCCCCGGCGACGCTTCCTGCTCCGCCCCTAAGTCGGGAAGGTTCCTTGCGGTTCGCGGCGTGCC
GGACGTGACAAACGGAAGCCGCACGTCTCACTAGTACCCTCGCAGACGGACAGCGCCAGGGAGCAATGGC
AGCGCGCCGACCGCGATGGGCTGTGGCCAATAGCGGCTGCTCAGCAGGGCGCGCCGAGAGCAGCGGCCGG
GAAGGGGCGGTGCGGGAGGCGGGGTGTGGGGCGGTAGTGTGGGCCCTGTTCCTGCCCGCGCGGTGTTCCG
CATTCTGCAAGCCTCCGGAGCGCACGTCGGCAGTCGGCTCCCTCGTTGACCGAATCACCGACCTCTCTCC
CCAGGGGGTACCCAGCTGTCTAGAGAATTCTAGATCTTGAGACAAATGGCAGTATTCATCCACAATTTTA
AAAGAAAAGGGGGGATTGGGGGGTACAGTGCAGGGGAAAGAATAGTAGACATAATAGCAACAGACATACA
AACTAAAGAATTACAAAAACAAATTACAAAAATTCAAAATTTTCGGGTTTATTACAGGGACAGCAGAGAT
CCACTTTGGCGCCGGCTCGAGGGGG
Features (pLannotate 1.2.2; 32 found; start..end, strand, type, name):
     65..368     +  enhancer       CMV enhancer: human cytomegalovirus immediate early enhancer
    369..572     +  promoter       CMV promoter: human cytomegalovirus (CMV) immediate early promoter
    595..619     +  protein_bind   attB1: mutant version of attB; recombination site for the Gateway® BP reaction BP Clonase™
    868..1419    +  CDS            mScarlet (fragment): mScarlet is a basic (constitutively fluorescent) red fluorescent protein published in 2016, derived from synthetic construct. It has moderate acid sensitivity.
   1438..1462    -  protein_bind   attB2: mutant version of attB; recombination site for the Gateway® BP reaction BP Clonase™
   1464..1505    +  CDS            V5 tag: epitope tag from simian virus 5
   1544..2104    +  misc_feature   IRES: internal ribosome entry site (IRES) of the encephalomyocarditis virus (EMCV)
   2107..2826    +  CDS            EGFP: the original enhanced GFP (Yang et al., 1996) mammalian codon-optimized
   2850..3438    +  misc_feature   WPRE: woodchuck hepatitis virus posttranscriptional regulatory element
   3489..3508    +  misc_feature   cPPT/CTS (fragment): central polypurine tract and central termination sequence of HIV-1
   3510..3743    +  LTR            3' LTR (ΔU3): self-inactivating 3' long terminal repeat (LTR) from HIV-1
   3821..3942    +  polyA_signal   SV40 poly(A) signal: SV40 polyadenylation signal
   3982..4117    +  rep_origin     SV40 ori: SV40 origin of replication
   4138..4156    -  promoter       T7 promoter: promoter for bacteriophage T7 RNA polymerase
   4164..4319    +  CDS            lacZα (fragment): LacZα fragment of β-galactosidase; lacZ fragment
   4324..4752    +  rep_origin     f1 ori (sequence partly withheld): f1 bacteriophage origin of replication; arrow indicates direction of (+) strand synthesis
   4805..4909    +  promoter       AmpR promoter: bla
   4910..5770    +  CDS            AmpR: β-lactamase; bla; confers resistance to ampicillin, carbenicillin, and related antibiotics
   5941..6529    +  rep_origin     ori: high-copy-number ColE1/pMB1/pBR322/pUC origin of replication
   6712..6804    +  CDS            lacI (fragment): lac repressor; lacI; The lac repressor binds to the lac operator to inhibit transcription in E. coli. This inhibition can be relieved by adding lactose or isopropyl-β-D-thiogalactopyranoside (IPTG).
   6817..6838    +  protein_bind   CAP binding site: CAP binding activates transcription in the presence of cAMP. E. coli catabolite activator protein
   6853..6883    +  promoter       lac promoter: promoter for the E. coli lac operon
   6891..6907    +  protein_bind   lac operator: The lac repressor binds to the lac operator to inhibit transcription in E. coli. This inhibition can be relieved by adding lactose or isopropyl-β-D-thiogalactopyranoside (IPTG). lac repressor encoded by lacI
   6952..6970    +  promoter       T3 promoter: promoter for bacteriophage T3 RNA polymerase
   6998..7224    +  promoter       RSV promoter: Rous sarcoma virus enhancer/promoter
   7225..7405    +  LTR            5' LTR (truncated): truncated 5' long terminal repeat (LTR) from HIV-1
   7452..7577    +  misc_feature   HIV-1 Ψ: packaging signal of human immunodeficiency virus type 1
   7561..7924    +  CDS            HIV-1 gag (fragment): gag protein from human immunodeficiency virus 1; gag
   8070..8303    +  misc_feature   RRE: The Rev response element (RRE) of HIV-1 allows for Rev-dependent mRNA export from the nucleus to the cytoplasm.
   8680..8706    +  CDS            Rev (fragment): human immunodeficiency virus 1 (HIV-1) Rev protein; rev; enhances nuclear export of unspliced and incompletely spliced viral mRNAs
   8707..9207    +  promoter       hPGK promoter: human phosphoglycerate kinase 1 promoter
   9269..9386    +  misc_feature   cPPT/CTS: central polypurine tract and central termination sequence of HIV-1
