[The description below was written by a language model from this plasmid's Addgene catalogue record and pLannotate feature annotations shown in this document.]
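Description:
pAC10036_pLX-LZB_NpuDnaE(C)-mScarlet(insCys;49-232)-IRES-GFP is a 9,438 bp lentiviral mammalian expression plasmid made by Gateway cloning into the pLX-DEST-IRES-EGFP destination backbone. It is propagated in E. coli through a high-copy ColE1/pUC-type origin with ampicillin resistance (AmpR), and also carries an f1 origin, an SV40 origin and leftover lac/T7/T3 cloning-vector elements. The viral frame is of the third-generation, self-inactivating type. An RSV promoter drives a truncated HIV-1 5' LTR, followed by the Ψ packaging signal with a partial gag sequence, the RRE for Rev-dependent export, a cPPT/CTS, a WPRE, a ΔU3 3' LTR and an SV40 polyadenylation signal. Packaging functions are therefore expected to be supplied in trans.

The payload sits between attB1 and attB2 sites downstream of the CMV enhancer/promoter. It is a synthetic open reading frame which, according to its name, joins a leucine zipper module (LZB) and the C-terminal half of the Npu DnaE split intein to a C-terminal mScarlet fragment (residues 49-232 with an inserted cysteine). The annotation detects only the mScarlet portion; the unannotated stretch upstream presumably holds the zipper and intein. A V5 tag is annotated just after attB2, though the record does not show whether it is in frame with the insert. An EMCV IRES then allows EGFP translation from the same transcript, marking transduced cells independently. An hPGK promoter is also annotated upstream of the cPPT, with no assigned downstream gene.

The construct is one half of a split selectable marker system. Red fluorescence should be reconstituted by protein trans-splicing only when a partner vector supplies the complementary N-terminal mScarlet-intein fragment, allowing identification of co-transduced cells.
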