Addgene plasmid #122759: pAC10036_pLX-LZB_NpuDnaE(C)-mScarlet(insCys;49-232)-IRES-GFP
Purpose: Plasmid 36:Lentiviral vector encoding LZB_NpuDnaE(C)-mScarlet(insCys;49-232)and EGFP
Depositing lab: Albert Cheng. Publication: Split Selectable Markers. Jillette N, Du M, Cheng AW. bioRxiv 452979 10.1101/452979.
Backbone
  Vector backbone: pAC10095_pLX-DEST-IRES-EGFP (Addgene# 122815)
  Vector type: Mammalian Expression, Lentiviral
  Selectable markers: LZB_NpuDnaE(C)-mScarlet(insCys;49-232)
Growth in bacteria
  Bacterial resistance: Ampicillin, 100 μg/mL
  Growth temperature: 30°C
  Growth strain: NEB Stable
  Copy number: Unknown
Gene/Insert
  Gene/Insert name: LZB_NpuDnaE(C)-mScarlet(insCys;49-232)
  Species: Synthetic
  Cloning method: Gateway Cloning
  Sequencing primers: 5′ CMV-Forward; 3′ IRES-R
Terms and licenses: Academic/Nonprofit Terms; Industry Terms: Not Available to Industry
Depositor comments: Please visit https://www.biorxiv.org/content/10.1101/452979v2 for BioRxiv preprint.
How to cite: pAC10036_pLX-LZB_NpuDnaE(C)-mScarlet(insCys;49-232)-IRES-GFP was a gift from Albert Cheng (Addgene plasmid # 122759)
